>Addgene plasmid #248628 | pcDNA3.1-hFGFR1c-Venus1 | addgene full sequence | sequence record 496187 | Addgene NGS Result
GACGGATCGGGAGATCTCCCGATCCCCTATGGTGCACTCTCAGTACAATCTGCTCTGATGCCGCATAGTT
AAGCCAGTATCTGCTCCCTGCTTGTGTGTTGGAGGTCGCTGAGTAGTGCGCGAGCAAAATTTAAGCTACA
ACAAGGCAAGGCTTGACCGACAATTGCATGAAGAATCTGCTTAGGGTTAGGCGTTTTGCGCTGCTTCGCG
ATGTACGGGCCAGATATACGCGTTGACATTGATTATTGACTAGTTATTAATAGTAATCAATTACGGGGTC
ATTAGTTCATAGCCCATATATGGAGTTCCGCGTTACATAACTTACGGTAAATGGCCCGCCTGGCTGACCG
CCCAACGACCCCCGCCCATTGACGTCAATAATGACGTATGTTCCCATAGTAACGCCAATAGGGACTTTCC
ATTGACGTCAATGGGTGGAGTATTTACGGTAAACTGCCCACTTGGCAGTACATCAAGTGTATCATATGCC
AAGTACGCCCCCTATTGACGTCAATGACGGTAAATGGCCCGCCTGGCATTATGCCCAGTACATGACCTTA
TGGGACTTTCCTACTTGGCAGTACATCTACGTATTAGTCATCGCTATTACCATGGTGATGCGGTTTTGGC
AGTACATCAATGGGCGTGGATAGCGGTTTGACTCACGGGGATTTCCAAGTCTCCACCCCATTGACGTCAA
TGGGAGTTTGTTTTGGCACCAAAATCAACGGGACTTTCCAAAATGTCGTAACAACTCCGCCCCATTGACG
CAAATGGGCGGTAGGCGTGTACGGTGGGAGGTCTATATAAGCAGAGCTCTCTGGCTAACTAGAGAACCCA
CTGCTTACTGGCTTATCGAAATTAATACGACTCACTATAGGGAGACCCAAGCTGGCTAGCGTTTAAACTT
AAGCTTGCCGCCATGTGGAGCTGGAAGTGCCTCCTCTTCTGGGCTGTGCTGGTCACAGCCACACTCTGCA
CCGCTAGGCCGTCCCCGACCTTGCCTGAACAAGCCCAGCCCTGGGGAGCCCCTGTGGAAGTGGAGTCCTT
CCTGGTCCACCCCGGTGACCTGCTGCAGCTTCGCTGTCGGCTGCGGGACGATGTGCAGAGCATCAACTGG
CTGCGGGACGGGGTGCAGCTGGCGGAAAGCAACCGCACCCGCATCACAGGGGAGGAGGTGGAGGTGCAGG
ACTCCGTGCCCGCAGACTCCGGCCTCTATGCTTGCGTAACCAGCAGCCCCTCGGGCAGTGACACCACCTA
CTTCTCCGTCAATGTTTCAGATGCTCTCCCCTCCTCGGAGGATGATGATGATGATGATGACTCCTCTTCA
GAGGAGAAAGAAACAGATAACACCAAACCAAACCGTATGCCCGTAGCTCCATATTGGACATCCCCAGAAA
AGATGGAAAAGAAATTGCATGCAGTGCCGGCTGCCAAGACAGTGAAGTTCAAATGCCCTTCCAGTGGGAC
CCCAAACCCCACACTGCGCTGGTTGAAAAATGGCAAAGAATTCAAACCTGACCACAGAATTGGAGGCTAC
AAGGTCCGTTATGCCACCTGGAGCATCATAATGGACTCTGTGGTGCCCTCTGACAAGGGCAACTACACCT
GCATTGTGGAGAATGAGTACGGCAGCATCAACCACACATACCAGCTGGATGTCGTGGAGCGGTCCCCTCA
CCGGCCCATCCTGCAAGCAGGGTTGCCCGCCAACAAAACAGTGGCCCTGGGTAGCAACGTGGAGTTCATG
TGTAAGGTGTACAGTGACCCGCAGCCGCACATCCAGTGGCTAAAGCACATCGAGGTGAATGGGAGCAAGA
TTGGCCCAGACAACCTGCCTTATGTCCAGATCTTGAAGACTGCTGGAGTTAATACCACCGACAAAGAGAT
GGAGGTGCTTCACTTAAGAAATGTCTCCTTTGAGGACGCAGGGGAGTATACGTGCTTGGCGGGTAACTCT
ATCGGACTCTCCCATCACTCTGCATGGTTGACCGTTCTGGAAGCCCTGGAAGAGAGGCCGGCAGTGATGA
CCTCGCCCCTGTACCTGGAGATCATCATCTATTGCACAGGGGCCTTCCTCATCTCCTGCATGGTGGGGTC
GGTCATCGTCTACAAGATGAAGAGTGGTACCAAGAAGAGTGACTTCCACAGCCAGATGGCTGTGCACAAG
CTGGCCAAGAGCATCCCTCTGCGCAGACAGGTAACAGTGTCTGCTGACTCCAGTGCATCCATGAACTCTG
GGGTTCTTCTGGTTCGGCCATCACGGCTCTCCTCCAGTGGGACTCCCATGCTAGCAGGGGTCTCTGAGTA
TGAGCTTCCCGAAGACCCTCGCTGGGAGCTGCCTCGGGACAGACTGGTCTTAGGCAAACCCCTGGGAGAG
GGCTGCTTTGGGCAGGTGGTGTTGGCAGAGGCTATCGGGCTGGACAAGGACAAACCCAACCGTGTGACCA
AAGTGGCTGTGAAGATGTTGAAGTCGGACGCAACAGAGAAAGACTTGTCAGACCTGATCTCAGAAATGGA
GATGATGAAGATGATCGGGAAGCATAAGAATATCATCAACCTGCTGGGGGCCTGCACGCAGGATGGTCCC
TTGTATGTCATCGTGGAGTATGCCTCCAAGGGCAACCTGCGGGAGTACCTGCAGGCCCGGAGGCCCCCAG
GGCTGGAATACTGCTACAACCCCAGCCACAACCCAGAGGAGCAGCTCTCCTCCAAGGACCTGGTGTCCTG
CGCCTACCAGGTGGCCCGAGGCATGGAGTATCTGGCCTCCAAGAAGTGCATACACCGAGACCTGGCAGCC
AGGAATGTCCTGGTGACAGAGGACAATGTGATGAAGATAGCAGACTTTGGCCTCGCACGGGACATTCACC
ACATCGACTACTATAAAAAGACAACCAACGGCCGACTGCCTGTGAAGTGGATGGCACCCGAGGCATTATT
TGACCGGATCTACACCCACCAGAGTGATGTGTGGTCTTTCGGGGTGCTCCTGTGGGAGATCTTCACTCTG
GGCGGCTCCCCATACCCCGGTGTGCCTGTGGAGGAACTTTTCAAGCTGCTGAAGGAGGGTCACCGCATGG
ACAAGCCCAGTAACTGCACCAACGAGCTGTACATGATGATGCGGGACTGCTGGCATGCAGTGCCCTCACA
GAGACCCACCTTCAAGCAGCTGGTGGAAGACCTGGACCGCATCGTGGCCTTGACCTCCAACCAGGAGTAC
CTGGACCTGTCCATGCCCCTGGACCAGTACTCCCCCAGCTTTCCCGACACCCGGAGCTCTACGTGCTCCT
CAGGGGAGGATTCCGTCTTCTCTCATGAGCCGCTGCCCGAGGAGCCCTGCCTGCCCCGACACCCAGCCCA
GCTTGCCAATGGCGGACTCAAACGCCGCCTCGAGGGTGGCGGTGGCTCTGGAGGTGGTGGGTCCTCCGGA
GTGAGCAAGGGCGAGGAGCTGTTCACCGGGGTGGTGCCCATCCTGGTCGAGCTGGACGGCGACGTAAACG
GCCACAAGTTCAGCGTGTCCGGCGAGGGCGAGGGCGATGCCACCTACGGCAAGCTGACCCTGAAGCTGAT
CTGCACCACCGGCAAGCTGCCCGTGCCCTGGCCCACCCTCGTGACCACCCTGGGCTACGGCCTGCAGTGC
TTCGCCCGCTACCCCGACCACATGAAGCAGCACGACTTCTTCAAGTCCGCCATGCCCGAAGGCTACGTCC
AGGAGCGCACCATCTTCTTCAAGGACGACGGCAACTACAAGACCCGCGCCGAGGTGAAGTTCGAGGGCGA
CACCCTGGTGAACCGCATCGAGCTGAAGGGCATCGACTTCAAGGAGGACGGCAACATCCTGGGGCACAAG
CTGGAGTACAACTACAACAGCCACAACGTCTATATCACCGCCGACAAGCAGTAATCTAGAGGGCCCGTTT
AAACCCGCTGATCAGCCTCGACTGTGCCTTCTAGTTGCCAGCCATCTGTTGTTTGCCCCTCCCCCGTGCC
TTCCTTGACCCTGGAAGGTGCCACTCCCACTGTCCTTTCCTAATAAAATGAGGAAATTGCATCGCATTGT
CTGAGTAGGTGTCATTCTATTCTGGGGGGTGGGGTGGGGCAGGACAGCAAGGGGGAGGATTGGGAAGACA
ATAGCAGGCATGCTGGGGATGCGGTGGGCTCTATGGCTTCTGAGGCGGAAAGAACCAGCTGGGGCTCTAG
GGGGTATCCCC
[124 nt withheld, positions 4212-4335]
C
[91 nt withheld, positions 4337-4427]
A
[49 nt withheld, positions 4429-4477]
CCTTTGACGTTGGAGTCCACGTTCTTT
[37 nt withheld, positions 4505-4541]
ACCCTATCTCGGTCTATTCTTTTGATTTATAAGGGATTTTGCCGATTTCGGCCTATTGGTTAAAAAATGA
GCTGATTTAACAAAAATTTAACGCGAATTAATTCTGTGGAATGTGTGTCAGTTAGGGTGTGGAAAGTCCC
CAGGCTCCCCAGCAGGCAGAAGTATGCAAAGCATGCATCTCAATTAGTCAGCAACCAGGTGTGGAAAGTC
CCCAGGCTCCCCAGCAGGCAGAAGTATGCAAAGCATGCATCTCAATTAGTCAGCAACCATAGTCCCGCCC
CTAACTCCGCCCATCCCGCCCCTAACTCCGCCCAGTTCCGCCCATTCTCCGCCCCATGGCTGACTAATTT
TTTTTATTTATGCAGAGGCCGAGGCCGCCTCTGCCTCTGAGCTATTCCAGAAGTAGTGAGGAGGCTTTTT
TGGAGGCCTAGGCTTTTGCAAAAAGCTCCCGGGAGCTTGTATATCCATTTTCGGATCTGATCAAGAGACA
GGATGAGGATCGTTTCGCATGATTGAACAAGATGGATTGCACGCAGGTTCTCCGGCCGCTTGGGTGGAGA
GGCTATTCGGCTATGACTGGGCACAACAGACAATCGGCTGCTCTGATGCCGCCGTGTTCCGGCTGTCAGC
GCAGGGGCGCCCGGTTCTTTTTGTCAAGACCGACCTGTCCGGTGCCCTGAATGAACTGCAGGACGAGGCA
GCGCGGCTATCGTGGCTGGCCACGACGGGCGTTCCTTGCGCAGCTGTGCTCGACGTTGTCACTGAAGCGG
GAAGGGACTGGCTGCTATTGGGCGAAGTGCCGGGGCAGGATCTCCTGTCATCTCACCTTGCTCCTGCCGA
GAAAGTATCCATCATGGCTGATGCAATGCGGCGGCTGCATACGCTTGATCCGGCTACCTGCCCATTCGAC
CACCAAGCGAAACATCGCATCGAGCGAGCACGTACTCGGATGGAAGCCGGTCTTGTCGATCAGGATGATC
TGGACGAAGAGCATCAGGGGCTCGCGCCAGCCGAACTGTTCGCCAGGCTCAAGGCGCGCATGCCCGACGG
CGAGGATCTCGTCGTGACCCATGGCGATGCCTGCTTGCCGAATATCATGGTGGAAAATGGCCGCTTTTCT
GGATTCATCGACTGTGGCCGGCTGGGTGTGGCGGACCGCTATCAGGACATAGCGTTGGCTACCCGTGATA
TTGCTGAAGAGCTTGGCGGCGAATGGGCTGACCGCTTCCTCGTGCTTTACGGTATCGCCGCTCCCGATTC
GCAGCGCATCGCCTTCTATCGCCTTCTTGACGAGTTCTTCTGAGCGGGACTCTGGGGTTCGAAATGACCG
ACCAAGCGACGCCCAACCTGCCATCACGAGATTTCGATTCCACCGCCGCCTTCTATGAAAGGTTGGGCTT
CGGAATCGTTTTCCGGGACGCCGGCTGGATGATCCTCCAGCGCGGGGATCTCATGCTGGAGTTCTTCGCC
CACCCCAACTTGTTTATTGCAGCTTATAATGGTTACAAATAAAGCAATAGCATCACAAATTTCACAAATA
AAGCATTTTTTTCACTGCATTCTAGTTGTGGTTTGTCCAAACTCATCAATGTATCTTATCATGTCTGTAT
ACCGTCGACCTCTAGCTAGAGCTTGGCGTAATCATGGTCATAGCTGTTTCCTGTGTGAAATTGTTATCCG
CTCACAATTCCACACAACATACGAGCCGGAAGCATAAAGTGTAAAGCCTGGGGTGCCTAATGAGTGAGCT
AACTCACATTAATTGCGTTGCGCTCACTGCCCGCTTTCCAGTCGGGAAACCTGTCGTGCCAGCTGCATTA
ATGAATCGGCCAACGCGCGGGGAGAGGCGGTTTGCGTATTGGGCGCTCTTCCGCTTCCTCGCTCACTGAC
TCGCTGCGCTCGGTCGTTCGGCTGCGGCGAGCGGTATCAGCTCACTCAAAGGCGGTAATACGGTTATCCA
CAGAATCAGGGGATAACGCAGGAAAGAACATGTGAGCAAAAGGCCAGCAAAAGGCCAGGAACCGTAAAAA
GGCCGCGTTGCTGGCGTTTTTCCATAGGCTCCGCCCCCCTGACGAGCATCACAAAAATCGACGCTCAAGT
CAGAGGTGGCGAAACCCGACAGGACTATAAAGATACCAGGCGTTTCCCCCTGGAAGCTCCCTCGTGCGCT
CTCCTGTTCCGACCCTGCCGCTTACCGGATACCTGTCCGCCTTTCTCCCTTCGGGAAGCGTGGCGCTTTC
TCATAGCTCACGCTGTAGGTATCTCAGTTCGGTGTAGGTCGTTCGCTCCAAGCTGGGCTGTGTGCACGAA
CCCCCCGTTCAGCCCGACCGCTGCGCCTTATCCGGTAACTATCGTCTTGAGTCCAACCCGGTAAGACACG
ACTTATCGCCACTGGCAGCAGCCACTGGTAACAGGATTAGCAGAGCGAGGTATGTAGGCGGTGCTACAGA
GTTCTTGAAGTGGTGGCCTAACTACGGCTACACTAGAAGAACAGTATTTGGTATCTGCGCTCTGCTGAAG
CCAGTTACCTTCGGAAAAAGAGTTGGTAGCTCTTGATCCGGCAAACAAACCACCGCTGGTAGCGGTGGTT
TTTTTGTTTGCAAGCAGCAGATTACGCGCAGAAAAAAAGGATCTCAAGAAGATCCTTTGATCTTTTCTAC
GGGGTCTGACGCTCAGTGGAACGAAAACTCACGTTAAGGGATTTTGGTCATGAGATTATCAAAAAGGATC
TTCACCTAGATCCTTTTAAATTAAAAATGAAGTTTTAAATCAATCTAAAGTATATATGAGTAAACTTGGT
CTGACAGTTACCAATGCTTAATCAGTGAGGCACCTATCTCAGCGATCTGTCTATTTCGTTCATCCATAGT
TGCCTGACTCCCCGTCGTGTAGATAACTACGATACGGGAGGGCTTACCATCTGGCCCCAGTGCTGCAATG
ATACCGCGAGACCCACGCTCACCGGCTCCAGATTTATCAGCAATAAACCAGCCAGCCGGAAGGGCCGAGC
GCAGAAGTGGTCCTGCAACTTTATCCGCCTCCATCCAGTCTATTAATTGTTGCCGGGAAGCTAGAGTAAG
TAGTTCGCCAGTTAATAGTTTGCGCAACGTTGTTGCCATTGCTACAGGCATCGTGGTGTCACGCTCGTCG
TTTGGTATGGCTTCATTCAGCTCCGGTTCCCAACGATCAAGGCGAGTTACATGATCCCCCATGTTGTGCA
AAAAAGCGGTTAGCTCCTTCGGTCCTCCGATCGTTGTCAGAAGTAAGTTGGCCGCAGTGTTATCACTCAT
GGTTATGGCAGCACTGCATAATTCTCTTACTGTCATGCCATCCGTAAGATGCTTTTCTGTGACTGGTGAG
TACTCAACCAAGTCATTCTGAGAATAGTGTATGCGGCGACCGAGTTGCTCTTGCCCGGCGTCAATACGGG
ATAATACCGCGCCACATAGCAGAACTTTAAAAGTGCTCATCATTGGAAAACGTTCTTCGGGGCGAAAACT
CTCAAGGATCTTACCGCTGTTGAGATCCAGTTCGATGTAACCCACTCGTGCACCCAACTGATCTTCAGCA
TCTTTTACTTTCACCAGCGTTTCTGGGTGAGCAAAAACAGGAAGGCAAAATGCCGCAAAAAAGGGAATAA
GGGCGACACGGAAATGTTGAATACTCATACTCTTCCTTTTTCAATATTATTGAAGCATTTATCAGGGTTA
TTGTCTCATGAGCGGATACATATTTGAATGTATTTAGAAAAATAAACAAATAGGGGTTCCGCGCACATTT
CCCCGAAAAGTGCCACCTGACGTC
Features (pLannotate 1.2.2; 21 found; start..end, strand, type, name):
     28..80      -  misc_feature   bom (fragment): basis of mobility region from pBR322
    235..614     +  enhancer       CMV enhancer: human cytomegalovirus immediate early enhancer
    615..818     +  promoter       CMV promoter: human cytomegalovirus (CMV) immediate early promoter
    814..847     +  LTR            5' LTR (truncated) (fragment): truncated 5' long terminal repeat (LTR) from HIV-1
    863..881     +  promoter       T7 promoter: promoter for bacteriophage T7 RNA polymerase
    923..3388    +  CDS            FGFR1: FGFR1_HUMAN - Also known as BFGFR, CEK, FGFBR, FLG, FLT2, HBGFR. Experimental evidence at protein level: Swiss-Prot protein existence level 1. Tyrosine-protein kinase that acts as cell-surface receptor for fibroblast growth factors and plays an essential role in the regulation of embryonic development, cell proliferation, differentiation and migration. Required for normal mesoderm patterning and correct axial organization during embryonic development, normal skeletogenesis and normal development of the gonadotropin-releasing hormone (GnRH) neuronal system. Phosphorylates PLCG1, FRS2, GAB1 and
   3431..3892    +  CDS            VN155(I152L): improved N-terminal fragment of mVenus for use in bimolecular fluorescence complementation (BiFC) (Kodama and Hu, 2010)
   3942..4166    +  polyA_signal   bGH poly(A) signal: bovine growth hormone polyadenylation signal
   4170..4191    +  promoter       SV40 promoter (fragment): SV40 enhancer and early promoter
   4212..4640    +  rep_origin     f1 ori (sequence partly withheld): f1 bacteriophage origin of replication; arrow indicates direction of (+) strand synthesis
   4654..4983    +  promoter       SV40 promoter: SV40 enhancer and early promoter
   5050..5841    +  CDS            neo: KKA2_KLEPN - Also known as kan, nptII. Experimental evidence at protein level: Swiss-Prot protein existence level 1. Resistance to kanamycin, neomycin, paromomycin, ribostamycin, butirosin and gentamicin B. From Klebsiella pneumoniae.
   5865..6023    +  CDS            ble (fragment): BLE_KLEPN - Experimental evidence at protein level: Swiss-Prot protein existence level 1. Binding protein with a strong affinity to the bleomycin family of antibiotics. Binds to CL990; an antimitotic-antibiotic compound. From Klebsiella pneumoniae.
   6018..6139    +  polyA_signal   SV40 poly(A) signal: SV40 polyadenylation signal
   6212..6228    -  protein_bind   lac operator: The lac repressor binds to the lac operator to inhibit transcription in E. coli. This inhibition can be relieved by adding lactose or isopropyl-β-D-thiogalactopyranoside (IPTG). lac repressor encoded by lacI
   6236..6266    -  promoter       lac promoter: promoter for the E. coli lac operon
   6281..6302    -  protein_bind   CAP binding site: CAP binding activates transcription in the presence of cAMP. E. coli catabolite activator protein
   6315..6407    -  CDS            lacI (fragment): lac repressor; lacI; The lac repressor binds to the lac operator to inhibit transcription in E. coli. This inhibition can be relieved by adding lactose or isopropyl-β-D-thiogalactopyranoside (IPTG).
   6590..7178    -  rep_origin     ori: high-copy-number ColE1/pMB1/pBR322/pUC origin of replication
   7349..8209    -  CDS            AmpR: β-lactamase; bla; confers resistance to ampicillin, carbenicillin, and related antibiotics
   8210..8314    -  promoter       AmpR promoter: bla
