[The description below was written by a language model from this plasmid's Addgene catalogue record and pLannotate feature annotations shown in this document.]
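Description:
pcDNA3.1-hFGFR1c-Venus1 is a mammalian expression plasmid built on the Invitrogen pcDNA3.1-V5/His backbone, designed to produce full-length human FGFR1 (the IIIc splice form, per its name) fused at its C terminus to an N-terminal fragment of Venus for bimolecular fluorescence complementation (BiFC). It is propagated in E. coli as a high-copy plasmid through a ColE1/pUC-type origin and selected with ampicillin via the β-lactamase gene. An f1 origin is also present. For mammalian cells, the backbone carries a neomycin phosphotransferase gene driven by the SV40 early promoter and terminated by an SV40 polyadenylation signal, which would allow G418 selection of stable transfectants.

The expression cassette consists of the human CMV immediate-early enhancer and promoter, followed by a T7 promoter, the FGFR1 open reading frame, the Venus fragment and the bovine growth hormone polyadenylation signal. The annotation identifies "Venus1" as VN155 carrying the I152L substitution, an improved N-terminal mVenus fragment developed for BiFC. This fragment is non-fluorescent on its own. Fluorescence is reconstituted only when it is brought close to a complementary C-terminal Venus fragment fused to another protein. Because the tag sits at the C terminus of this receptor tyrosine kinase, it lies on the intracellular side, so the construct suits imaging of FGFR1 dimerisation or its association with other tagged receptors and cytoplasmic partners in living transfected cells. The record does not specify the partner constructs. Several short annotated fragments (an HIV-1 LTR piece, ble, lacI, bom) appear to be incidental backbone matches rather than functional elements, and no V5 or His tag is annotated downstream of the fusion.
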