Addgene plasmid #248628: pcDNA3.1-hFGFR1c-Venus1
Purpose: Expression of the human FGFR1c tagged with Venus1 for BiFC
Depositing lab: Pavel Krejčí. Depositing organization: Masaryk University.
Backbone
  Vector backbone: pcDNA3.1-V5/His
  Backbone manufacturer: Invitrogen
  Vector type: Mammalian Expression
Growth in bacteria
  Bacterial resistance: Ampicillin, 100 μg/mL
  Growth temperature: 37°C
  Growth strain: DH5alpha
  Copy number: High Copy
Gene/Insert
  Gene/Insert name: FGFR1c, full length
  Species: H. sapiens (human)
  Entrez Gene: FGFR1 (a.k.a. BFGFR, CD331, CEK, ECCL, FGFBR, FGFR-1, FLG, FLT-2, FLT2, HBGFR, HH2, HRTFDS, KAL2, N-SAM, OGD, bFGF-R-1)
  Promoter: CMV
  Tag / fusion protein: Venus1 (C terminal on insert)
  Cloning method: Restriction Enzyme; 5′ cloning site Unspecified (unknown if destroyed)
Terms and licenses: Academic/Nonprofit Terms; Industry Terms: Not Available to Industry
How to cite: pcDNA3.1-hFGFR1c-Venus1 was a gift from Pavel Krejčí (Addgene plasmid # 248628 ; http://n2t.net/addgene:248628 ; RRID:Addgene_248628)
